>Addgene plasmid #90054 | LRhR-pHG165a | depositor full sequence | sequence record 174546 | Full Sequence
TGAGGCCGATACTGTCGTCGTCCCCTCAAACTGGCAGATGCACGGTTACGATGCGCCCATCTACACCAAC
GTAACCTATCCCATTACGGTCAATCCGCCGTTTGTTCCCACGGAGAATCCGACGGGTTGTTACTCGCTCA
CATTTAATGTTGATGAAAGCTGGCTACAGGAAGGCCAGACGCGAATTATTTTTGATGGCGCGGCACTGGC
CGTCGTTTTACAACGTACTGACTGGGAAAACCCTGGCGTTACCCAACTTAATCGCCTTGCAGCACATCCC
CCCTTCGCCAGCTGGCGTAATAGCGAAGAGGCCCGCACCGATCGCCCTTCCCAACAGTTGCGTAGCCTGA
ATGGCGAATGGTAATTCCAGACGATTGAGCGTCAAAATGTAGGTATTTCCATGAGCGTTTTTCCT
[38 nt withheld, positions 416-453]
C
[378 nt withheld, positions 455-832]
C
[91 nt withheld, positions 834-924]
A
[49 nt withheld, positions 926-974]
CCTTTGACGTTGGAGTCCACGTTCTTT
[37 nt withheld, positions 1002-1038]
ACCCTATCTCGGTCTATTCTTTTGATTTATAAGGGATTTTGCCGATTTCGGCCTATTGGTTAAAAAATGA
GCTGATTTAACAAAAATTTAACGCGAATTTTAACAAAAT
[37 nt withheld, positions 1148-1184]
T
[100 nt withheld, positions 1186-1285]
CTCAGGCAATGACCTGATAGCCTTTGTAG
[69 nt withheld, positions 1315-1383]
T
[44 nt withheld, positions 1385-1428]
ACCTACACATTACTCA
[44 nt withheld, positions 1445-1488]
TTGCGTTGAAATAAAGGCTTCTCCC
[83 nt withheld, positions 1514-1596]
TTCTTTGCCTTGCCTGTATGATTTATTGGATGTTGGAATTTCCTGATGCGGTATTTTCTCCTTACGCATC
TGTGCGGTATTTCACACCGCATATGGTGCACTCTCAGTACAATCTGCTCTGATGCCGCATAGTTAAGCCA
GTATATACTCCGCTATCGCTACGTGACTGGGTCATGGCTGCGCCCCGACACCCGCCAACACCCGCTGACG
CGCCCTGACGGGCTTGTCTGCTCCCGGCATCCGCTTACAGACAAGCTGTGACCGTCTCCGGGAGCTGCAT
GTGTCAGAGGTTTTCACCGTCATCACCGAAACGCGCGAGGCAGTTGAAGACGAAAGGGCCTCGTGATACG
CCTATTTTTATAGGTTAATGTCATGATAATAATGGTTTCTTAGACGTCAGGTGGCACTTTTCGGGGAAAT
GTGCGCGGAACCCCTATTTGTTTATTTTTCTAAATACATTCAAATATGTATCCGCTCATGAGACAATAAC
CCTGATAAATGCTTCAATAATATTGAAAAAGGAAGAGTATGAGTATTCAACATTTCCGTGTCGCCCTTAT
TCCCTTTTTTGCGGCATTTTGCCTTCCTGTTTTTGCTCACCCAGAAACGCTGGTGAAAGTAAAAGATGCT
GAAGATCAGTTGGGTGCACGAGTGGGTTACATCGAACTGGATCTCAACAGCGGTAAGATCCTTGAGAGTT
TTCGCCCCGAAGAACGTTTTCCAATGATGAGCACTTTTAAAGTTCTGCTATGTGGCGCGGTATTATCCCG
TATTGACGCCGGGCAAGAGCAACTCGGTCGCCGCATACACTATTCTCAGAATGACTTGGTTGAGTACTCA
CCAGTCACAGAAAAGCATCTTACGGATGGCATGACAGTAAGAGAATTATGCAGTGCTGCCATAACCATGA
GTGATAACACTGCGGCCAACTTACTTCTGACAACGATCGGAGGACCGAAGGAGCTAACCGCTTTTTTGCA
CAACATGGGGGATCATGTAACTCGCCTTGATCGTTGGGAACCGGAGCTGAATGAAGCCATACCAAACGAC
GAGCGTGACACCACGATGCCTGTAGCAATGGCAACAACGTTGCGCAAACTATTAACTGGCGAACTACTTA
CTCTAGCTTCCCGGCAACAATTAATAGACTGGATGGAGGCGGATAAAGTTGCAGGACCACTTCTGCGCTC
GGCCCTTCCGGCTGGCTGGTTTATTGCTGATAAATCTGGAGCCGGTGAGCGTGGGTCTCGCGGTATCATT
GCAGCACTGGGGCCAGATGGTAAGCCCTCCCGTATCGTAGTTATCTACACGACGGGGAGTCAGGCAACTA
TGGATGAACGAAATAGACAGATCGCTGAGATAGGTGCCTCACTGATTAAGCATTGGTAACTGTCAGACCA
AGTTTACTCATATATACTTTAGATTGATTTAAAACTTCATTTTTAATTTAAAAGGATCTAGGTGAAGATC
CTTTTTGATAATCTCATGACCAAAATCCCTAACGTGAGTTTTCGTTCCACTGAGCGTCAGACCCCGTAGA
AAAGATCAAAGGATCTTCTTGAGATCCTTTTTTTCTGCGCGTAATCTGCTGCTTGCAAACAAAAAAACCA
CCGCTACCAGCGGTGGTTTGTTTGCCGGATCAAGAGCTACCAACTCTTTTTCCGAAGGTAACTGGCTTCA
GCAGAGCGCAGATACCAAATACTGTCCTTCTAGTGTAGCCGTAGTTAGGCCACCACTTCAAGAACTCTGT
AGCACCGCCTACATACCTCGCTCTGCTAATCCTGTTACCAGTGGCTGCTGCCAGTGGCGATAAGTCGTGT
CTTACCGGGTTGGACTCAAGACGATAGTTACCGGATAAGGCGCAGCGGTCGGGCTGAACGGGGGGTTCGT
GCACACAGCCCAGCTTGGAGCGAACGACCTACACCGAACTGAGATACCTACCGCGTGAGCATTGAGAAAG
CGCCACGCTTCCCGAAGGGAGAAAGGCGGACAGGTATCCGGTAAGCGGCAGGGTCGGAACAGGAGAGCGC
ACGAGGGAGCTTCCAGGGGGAAACGCCTGGTATCTTTATAGTCCTGTCGGGTTTCGCCACCTCTGACTTG
AGCGTCGATTTTTGTGATGCTCGTCAGGGGGGCGGAGCCTATGGAAAAACGCCAGCAACGCGGCCTTTTT
ACGGTTCCTGGCCTTTTGCTGGCCTTTTGCTCACATGTTCTTTCCTGCGTTATCCCCTGATTCTGTGGAT
AACCGTATTACCGCCTTTGAGTGAGCTGATACCGCTCGCCGCAGCCGAACGACCGAGCGCAGCGAGTCAG
TGAGCGAGGAAGCGGAAGAGCGCAACGCAATTAATGTGAGTTAGCTCACTCATTAGGCACCCCAGGCTTT
ACACTTTATGCTTCCGGCTCGTATGTTGTGTGGAATTGTGAGCGGATAACAATTTCACACAGGAAACAGC
TATGACCATGATTACAAGCTTGGCTCGAGGTCGACGGATCCCCGGGAATTCCGACACCATCGAATGGTGC
AAAACCTTTCGCGGTATGGCATGATAGCGCCCGGAAGAGAGTCAATTCAGGGTGGTGAATGTGAAACCAG
TAACGTTATACGATGTCGCAGAGTATGCCGGTGTCTCTTATCAGACCGTTTCCCGCGTGGTGAACCAGGC
CAGCCACGTTTCTGCGAAAACGCGGGAAAAAGTGGAAGCGGCGATGGCGGAGCTCAATTACGCGCCATCA
GCTCTGGCGCGTAGCCTCAAACTCAATCAAACACATACCATTGGCATGTTGATCACTGCCAGTACCAATC
CTTTCTATTCAGAACTGGTGCGTGGCGTTGAACGCAGCTGCTTCGAACGCGGTTATAGTCTCGTCCTTTG
CAATACCGAAGGCGATGAACAGCGGATGAATCGCAATCTGGAAACGCTGATGCAAAAACGCGTTGATGGC
TTGCTGTTACTGTGCACCGAAACGCATCAACCTTCGCGTGAAATCATGCAACGTTATCCGACAGTGCCTA
CTGTGATGATGGACTGGGCTCCGTTCGATGGCGACAGCGATCTTATTCAGGATAACTCGTTGCTGGGCGG
AGACTTAGCAACGCAATATCTGATCGATAAAGGTCATACCCGTATCGCCTGTATTACCGGCCCGCTGGAT
AAAACTCCGGCGCGCCTGCGGTTGGAAGGTTATCGGGCGGCGATGAAACGTGCGGGTCTCAACATTCCTG
ATGGCTATGAAGTCACTGGTGATTTTGAATTTAACGGCGGGTTTGACGCTATGCGCCAACTGCTATCACA
TCCGCTGCGTCCTCAGGCCGTCTTTACCGGAAATGACGCTATGGCTGTTGGCGTTTACCAGGCGTTATAT
CAGGCAGAGTTACAGGTTCCGCAGGATATCGCGGTGATTGGCTATGACGATATCGAACTGGCAAGCTTTA
TGACGCCACCATTAACCACTATCCACCAACCGAAAGATGAACTGGGGGAGCTGGCGATTGATGTACTCAT
CCATCGGATAACCCAGCCGACCCTTCAGCAACAACGATTACAACTTACTCCGATTCTGATGGAACGCGGT
TCGGCTTAG
Features (pLannotate 1.2.2; 15 found; start..end, strand, type, name):
      1..200     +  CDS            lacZ (fragment): β-galactosidase; lacZ
    204..358     +  CDS            lacZα (fragment): LacZα fragment of β-galactosidase; lacZ fragment
    368..721     +  CDS            M13 gene IV (fragment) (sequence partly withheld): pIV; IV; phage assembly
    709..1164    +  rep_origin     f1 ori (sequence partly withheld): f1 bacteriophage origin of replication; arrow indicates direction of (+) strand synthesis
   1227..1630    +  CDS            M13 gene II (fragment) (sequence partly withheld): pII; II; replication
   1638..1778    -  misc_feature   bom: basis of mobility region from pBR322
   1880..1919    -  CDS            rop (fragment): Rop protein, which maintains plasmids at low copy number; rop
   2020..2124    +  promoter       AmpR promoter: bla
   2125..2985    +  CDS            AmpR: β-lactamase; bla; confers resistance to ampicillin, carbenicillin, and related antibiotics
   3155..3743    +  rep_origin     ori: high-copy-number ColE1/pMB1/pBR322/pUC origin of replication
   3938..3959    +  protein_bind   CAP binding site: CAP binding activates transcription in the presence of cAMP. E. coli catabolite activator protein
   3974..4004    +  promoter       lac promoter: promoter for the E. coli lac operon
   4012..4028    +  protein_bind   lac operator: The lac repressor binds to the lac operator to inhibit transcription in E. coli. This inhibition can be relieved by adding lactose or isopropyl-β-D-thiogalactopyranoside (IPTG). lac repressor encoded by lacI
   4099..4176    +  promoter       lacIq promoter: lacI (mutant); In the lacIq allele, a single base change in the promoter boosts expression of the lacI gene about 10-fold.
   4189..5172    +  CDS            rbsR: RBSR_ECOLI - Experimental evidence at protein level: Swiss-Prot protein existence level 1. Transcriptional repressor for the ribose rbsDACBK operon. RbsR binds to a region of perfect dyad symmetry spanning the rbs operon transcriptional start site. The affinity for the rbs operator is reduced by addition of ribose, consistent with ribose being the inducer of the operon. From Escherichia coli (strain K12).
