>Addgene plasmid #90054 | LRhR-pHG165a | addgene full sequence | sequence record 178368 | Addgene NGS Result
CGAATTCCGACACCATCGAATGGTGCAAAACCTTTCGCGGTATGGCATGATAGCGCCCGGAAGAGAGTCA
ATTCAGGGTGGTGAATGTGAAACCAGTAACGTTATACGATGTCGCAGAGTATGCCGGTGTCTCTTATCAG
ACCGTTTCCCGCGTGGTGAACCAGGCCAGCCACGTTTCTGCGAAAACGCGGGAAAAAGTGGAAGCGGCGA
TGGCGGAGCTCAATTACGCGCCATCAGCTCTGGCGCGTAGCCTCAAACTCAATCAAACACATACCATTGG
CATGTTGATCACTGCCAGTACCAATCCTTTCTATTCAGAACTGGTGCGTGGCGTTGAACGCAGCTGCTTC
GAACGCGGTTATAGTCTCGTCCTTTGCAATACCGAAGGCGATGAACAGCGGATGAATCGCAATCTGGAAA
CGCTGATGCAAAAACGCGTTGATGGCTTGCTGTTACTGTGCACCGAAACGCATCAACCTTCGCGTGAAAT
CATGCAACGTTATCCGACAGTGCCTACTGTGATGATGGACTGGGCTCCGTTCGATGGCGACAGCGATCTT
ATTCAGGATAACTCGTTGCTGGGCGGAGACTTAGCAACGCAATATCTGATCGATAAAGGTCATACCCGTA
TCGCCTGTATTACCGGCCCGCTGGATAAAACTCCGGCGCGCCTGCGGTTGGAAGGTTATCGGGCGGCGAT
GAAACGTGCGGGTCTCAACATTCCTGATGGCTATGAAGTCACTGGTGATTTTGAATTTAACGGCGGGTTT
GACGCTATGCGCCAACTGCTATCACATCCGCTGCGTCCACAGGCCGTCTTTACCGGAAATGACGCTATGG
CTGTTGGCGTTTACCAGGCGTTATATCAGGCAGAGTTACAGGTTCCGCAGGATATCGCGGTGATTGGCTA
TGACGATATCGAACTGGCAAGCTTTATGACGCCACCATTAACCACTATCCACCAACCGAAAGATGAACTG
GGGGAGCTGGCGATTGATGTACTCATCCATCGGATAACCCAGCCGACCCTTCAGCAACAACGATTACAAC
TTACTCCGATTCTGATGGAACGCGGTTCGGCTTAGTAACCTCAGGCCGATACTGTCGTCGTCCCCTCAAA
CTGGCAGATGCACGGTTACGATGCGCCCATCTACACCAACGTGACCTATCCCATTAGGTCAATCCGCCGT
TTGTTCCCACGGAGAATCCGACGGGTTGTTACTCGCTCACATTTAATGTTGATGAAAGCTGGCTACAGGA
AGGCCAGACGCGAATTATTTTTGATGGCGTTGGAATTCCCGGGGATCCGTCGACCTGCAGCCAAGCTTGG
CACTGGCCGTCGTTTTACAACGTCGTGACTGGGAAAACCCTGGCGTTACCCAACTTAATCGCCTTGCAGC
ACATCCCCCTTTCGCCAGCTGGCGTAATAGCGAAGAGGCCCGCACCGATCGCCCTTCCCAACAGTTGCGC
AGCCTGAATGGCGAATGCCGTTAACGGATTCTTGAAGACGAAAGGGCCTCGTGATACGCCTATTTTTATA
GGTTAATGTCATGATAATAATGGTTTCTTAGACGTCAGGTGGCACTTTTCGGGGAAATGTGCGCGGAACC
CCTATTTGTTTATTTTTCTAAATACATTCAAATATGTATCCGCTCATGAGACAATAACCCTGATAAATGC
TTCAATAATATTGAAAAAGGAAGAGTATGAGTATTCAACATTTCCGTGTCGCCCTTATTCCCTTTTTTGC
GGCATTTTGCCTTCCTGTTTTTGCTCACCCAGAAACGCTGGTGAAAGTAAAAGATGCTGAAGATCAGTTG
GGTGCACGAGTGGGTTACATCGAACTGGATCTCAACAGCGGTAAGATCCTTGAGAGTTTTCGCCCCGAAG
AACGTTTTCCAATGATGAGCACTTTTAAAGTTCTGCTATGTGGCGCGGTATTATCCCGTATTGACGCCGG
GCAAGAGCAACTCGGTCGCCGCATACACTATTCTCAGAATGACTTGGTTGAGTACTCACCAGTCACAGAA
AAGCATCTTACGGATGGCATGACAGTAAGAGAATTATGCAGTGCTGCCATAACCATGAGTGATAACACTG
CGGCCAACTTACTTCTGACAACGATCGGAGGACCGAAGGAGCTAACCGCTTTTTTGCACAACATGGGGGA
TCATGTAACTCGCCTTGATCGTTGGGAACCGGAGCTGAATGAAGCCATACCAAACGACGAGCGTGACACC
ACGATGCCTGTAGCAATGGCAACAACGTTGCGCAAACTATTAACTGGCGAACTACTTACTCTAGCTTCCC
GGCAACAATTAATAGACTGGATGGAGGCGGATAAAGTTGCAGGACCACTTCTGCGCTCGGCCCTTCCGGC
TGGCTGGTTTATTGCTGATAAATCTGGAGCCGGTGAGCGTGGGTCTCGCGGTATCATTGCAGCACTGGGG
CCAGATGGTAAGCCCTCCCGTATCGTAGTTATCTACACGACGGGGAGTCAGGCAACTATGGATGAACGAA
ATAGACAGATCGCTGAGATAGGTGCCTCACTGATTAAGCATTGGTAACTGTCAGACCAAGTTTACTCATA
TATACTTTAGATTGATTTAAAACTTCATTTTTAATTTAAAAGGATCTAGGTGAAGATCCTTTTTGATAAT
CTCATGACCAAAATCCCTTAACGTGAGTTTTCGTTCCACTGAGCGTCAGGCCCCGTAGAAAAGATCAAAG
GATCTTCTTGAGATCCTTTTTTTCTGCGCGTAATCTGCTGCTTGCAAACAAAAAAACCACCGCTACCAGC
GGTGGTTTGTTTGCCGGATCAAGAGCTACCAACTCTTTTTCCGAAGGTAACTGGCTTCAGCAGAGCGCAG
ATACCAAATACTGTCCTTCTAGTGTAGCCGTAGTTAGGCCACCACTTCAAGAACTCTGTAGCACCGCCTA
CATACCTCGCTCTGCTAATCCTGTTACCAGTGGCTGCTGCCAGTGGCGATAAGTCGTGTCTTACCGGGTT
GGACTCAAGACGATAGTTACCGGATAAGGCGCAGCGGTCGGGCTGAACGGGGGGTTCGTGCACACAGCCC
AGCTTGGAGCGAACGACCTACACCGAACTGAGATACCTACAGCGTGAGCTATGAGAAAGCGCCACGCTTC
CCGAAGGGAGAAAGGCGGACAGGTATCCGGTAAGCGGCAGGGTCGGAACAGGAGAGCGCACGAGGGAGCT
TCCAGGGGGAAACGCCTGGTATCTTTATAGTCCTGTCGGGTTTCGCCACCTCTGACTTGAGCGTCGATTT
TTGTGATGCTCGTCAGGGGGGCGGAGCCTATGGAAAAACGCCAGCAACGCGGCCTTTTTACGGTTCCTGG
CCTTTTGCTGGCCTTTTGCTCACATGTTCTTTCCTGCGTTATCCCCTGATTCTGTGGATAACCGTATTAC
CGCCTTTGAGTGAGCTGATACCGCTCGCCGCAGCCGAACGACCGAGCGCAGCGAGTCAGTGAGCGAGGAA
GCGGAAGAGCGCCTGATGCGGTATTTTCTCCTTACGCATCTGTGCGGTATTTCACACCGCATATGGTGCA
CTCTCAGTACAATCTGCTCTGATGCCGCATAGTTAAGCCAGTATACACTCCGCTATCGCTACGTGACTGG
GTCATGGCCGCGCCCCGACACCCGCCAACACCCGCTGACGCGCCCTGACGGGCTTGTCTGCTCCCGGCAT
CCGCTTACAGACAAGCTGTGACCGTCTCCGGGAGCTGCATGTGTCAGAGGTTTTCACCGTCATCACCGAA
ACGCGCGAGGCAGCTGCGGTAAAGCTCATCAGCGTGGTCGTGAAGCGATTCACAGATGTCTGCCTGTTCA
TCCGCGTCCAGCTCGTTGAGTTTCTCCAGAAGCGTTAATGTCTGGCTTCTGATAAAGCGGGCCATGTTAA
GGGCGGTTTTTTCCTGTTTGGTCACTGATGCCTCCGTGTAAGGGGGATTTCTGTTCATGGGGGTAATGAT
ACCGATGAAACGAGAGAGGATGCTCACGATACGGGTTACTGATGATGAACATGCCCGGTTACTGGAACGT
TGTGAGGGTAAACAACTGGCGGTATGGATGCGGCGGGACCAGAGAAAAATCACTCAGGGTCAATGCCAGC
GCTTCGTTAATACAGATGTAGGTGTTCCACAGGGTAGCCAGCAGCATCCTGCGATGCAGATCCGGAACAT
AATGGTGCAGGGCGCTGACTTCCGCGTTTCCAGACTTTACGAAACACGGAAACCGAAGACCATTCATGTT
GTTGCTCAGGTCGCAGACGTTTTGCAGCAGCAGTCGCTTCACGTTCGCTCGCGTATCGGTGATTCATTCT
GCTAACCAGTAAGGCAACCCCGCCAGCCTAGCCGGGTCCTCAACGACAGGAGCACGATCATGCGCACCCG
TGGCCAGGACCCAACGCTGCCCGCCGTTAACGGCCAATACGCAAACCGCCTCTCCCCGCGCGTTGGCCGA
TTCATTAATGCAGCTGGCACGACAGGTTTCCCGACTGGAAAGCGGGCAGTGAGCGCAACGCAATTAATGT
GAGTTAGCTCACTCATTAGGCACCCCAGGCTTTACACTTTATGCTTCCGGCTCGTATGTTGTGTGGCGTG
GTACTCATAACAATTTCACACAGGAAACAGCTATGACCATGATTA
Features (pLannotate 1.2.2; 13 found; start..end, strand, type, name):
      9..86      +  promoter       lacIq promoter: lacI (mutant); In the lacIq allele, a single base change in the promoter boosts expression of the lacI gene about 10-fold.
     99..1082    +  CDS            rbsR: RBSR_ECOLI - Experimental evidence at protein level: Swiss-Prot protein existence level 1. Transcriptional repressor for the ribose rbsDACBK operon. RbsR binds to a region of perfect dyad symmetry spanning the rbs operon transcriptional start site. The affinity for the rbs operator is reduced by addition of ribose, consistent with ribose being the inducer of the operon. From Escherichia coli (strain K12).
   1093..1291    +  CDS            lacZ (fragment): β-galactosidase; lacZ
   1331..1485    +  CDS            lacZα (fragment): LacZα fragment of β-galactosidase; lacZ fragment
   1602..1706    +  promoter       AmpR promoter: bla
   1707..2567    +  CDS            AmpR: β-lactamase; bla; confers resistance to ampicillin, carbenicillin, and related antibiotics
   2738..3326    +  rep_origin     ori: high-copy-number ColE1/pMB1/pBR322/pUC origin of replication
   3512..3648    -  misc_feature   bom: basis of mobility region from pBR322
   3754..3945    -  CDS            rop: Rop protein, which maintains plasmids at low copy number; rop
   3962..4342    +  CDS            YPB1_ECOLX: Protein predicted: Swiss-Prot protein existence level 4. From Escherichia coli.
   4444..4532    +  CDS            lacI (fragment): lac repressor; lacI; The lac repressor binds to the lac operator to inhibit transcription in E. coli. This inhibition can be relieved by adding lactose or isopropyl-β-D-thiogalactopyranoside (IPTG).
   4545..4566    +  protein_bind   CAP binding site: CAP binding activates transcription in the presence of cAMP. E. coli catabolite activator protein
   4581..4611    +  promoter       lac promoter: promoter for the E. coli lac operon
