[The description below was written by a language model from this plasmid's Addgene catalogue record and pLannotate feature annotations shown in this document.]
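Description:
LRhR-pHG165a is a low-copy bacterial expression plasmid for constitutive production of a synthetic chimeric transcription repressor in E. coli. The backbone, pHG165a, is a derivative of pHG165 in which the vector's lacO1 operator has been disabled by mutation, so that the plasmid itself does not compete for a repressor that recognises the lac operator. It replicates from a ColE1/pMB1-type origin and is selected through the bla gene (ampicillin resistance) under its own promoter. In the sequenced record an intact rop gene and the pBR322 bom region accompany the origin, consistent with the stated low copy number.

The insert, LRhR, joins the E. coli LacI DNA-binding domain to the linker region and regulatory domain of E. coli RbsR, the ribose-responsive repressor of the rbs operon. Automated annotation labels the whole roughly 1 kb reading frame as rbsR because most of it derives from that protein. Translation begins at a GTG codon, an alternative start in E. coli. Expression is driven by the lacIq promoter, a mutant lacI promoter with a single base change that raises transcription about tenfold. Remnants of the lac region (CAP site, lac promoter, lacZ/lacZα fragments) flank the cassette. The record states only constitutive expression as the purpose; the design suggests a protein that targets lac operator DNA with RbsR-type regulation.

The two sequence records disagree. The 4,665 nt sequencing result shows full rop and no annotated lac operator, whereas the 5,175 nt depositor sequence carries an f1 origin with M13 gene fragments, a truncated rop and an annotated lac operator. The sequencing result better matches the catalogue description.
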