Addgene plasmid #90054: LRhR-pHG165a
Purpose: Constitutive expression of a chimeric LacI:RbsR transcription repressor
Depositing lab: Liskin Swint-Kruse. Depositing organization: University of Kansas Medical Center.
Backbone
  Vector backbone: pHG165a
  Backbone manufacturer: PMID: 3012611 with lacO1 binding site of pHG165 disabled by mutation
  Vector type: Bacterial Expression
Growth in bacteria
  Bacterial resistance: Ampicillin, 100 μg/mL
  Growth temperature: 37°C
  Growth strain: DH5alpha
  Copy number: Low Copy
Gene/Insert
  Gene/Insert name: LRhR
  Species: Synthetic
  Promoter: Iq
  Cloning method: Ligation Independent Cloning
Terms and licenses: Academic/Nonprofit Terms; Industry Terms: Not Available to Industry
Depositor comments: E. coli LacI DNA binding domain, E. coli RbsR linker region, and RbsR regulatory domain . The start codon of these genes is GTG, which is an alternative MET start codon in E. coli.
How to cite: LRhR-pHG165a was a gift from Liskin Swint-Kruse (Addgene plasmid # 90054 ; http://n2t.net/addgene:90054 ; RRID:Addgene_90054)
